Addgene plasmid #227546: pEPMS1CB0021
Purpose: Level 1 - Position 2 with 35S promoter and terminator for plant expression
Depositing lab: Nicola Patron. Depositing organization: Earlham Institute. Publication: Biosynthesis and bioactivity of anti-inflammatory triterpenoids in Calendula officinalis. Golubova D, Salmon M, Su H, Tansley C, Kaithakottil GG, Linsmith G, Schudoma C, Swarbreck D, O'Connell MA, Patron NJ. Nat Commun. 2025 Jul 28;16(1):6941. doi: 10.1038/s41467-025-62269-w. PubMed 40721615.
Backbone
  Vector backbone: pICH47742
  Vector type: Plant Expression
Growth in bacteria
  Bacterial resistance: Ampicillin, 100 μg/mL
  Growth temperature: 37°C
  Growth strain: DH5alpha
  Copy number: High Copy
Gene/Insert
  Gene/Insert name: 35Sshort_TMV_CYP716A430_35S
  Species: Calendula officinalis
  Mutation: BsaI sites removed by silent mutation
  Promoter: 35Sshort_TMV (pICH51277)
  Cloning method: Restriction Enzyme; 5′ cloning site BsaI (destroyed during cloning); 3′ cloning site BsaI (destroyed during cloning)
Terms and licenses: Academic/Nonprofit Terms; Industry Terms: Not Available to Industry
How to cite: pEPMS1CB0021 was a gift from Nicola Patron (Addgene plasmid # 227546 ; http://n2t.net/addgene:227546 ; RRID:Addgene_227546)
