[The description below was written by a language model from this plasmid's Addgene catalogue record and pLannotate feature annotations shown in this document.]
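Description:
pEPMS1CB0021 is a Golden Gate (MoClo-style) Level 1, Position 2 plant expression construct built in the pICH47742 acceptor backbone. It is a binary-type vector: nopaline C58 left and right T-DNA border repeats flank the cargo, so the transcription unit lies within a transferable T-DNA suitable for Agrobacterium-mediated delivery into plants. The backbone carries two replication systems, a high-copy ColE1/pUC-type origin for propagation in E. coli and the broad-host-range incP oriV together with its trfA replication initiator gene, which supports maintenance in other Gram-negative hosts. Selection in bacteria is by ampicillin through the bla gene and its native promoter.

The payload is a single transcription unit encoding CYP716A430, a cytochrome P450 from Calendula officinalis, with internal BsaI sites removed by silent mutation so that the part is compatible with BsaI-based assembly; the flanking BsaI sites were consumed during cloning. Expression is driven by a short form of the constitutive CaMV 35S promoter fused to the TMV Ω 5' leader, a translational enhancer, and is terminated by the CaMV 35S polyadenylation signal. The automated annotation labels the coding sequence by similarity to tomato CYP716A44, an enzyme that oxidises α- and β-amyrin at C-28; this reflects family-level homology only, and the record does not state the activity of the Calendula enzyme. The short TetR and SET1 fragment hits are probably annotation artefacts.

As a Position 2 Level 1 module, the construct can be used directly for strong constitutive plant expression or combined with neighbouring-position modules into multigene Level 2 assemblies. The associated work concerns triterpenoid biosynthesis in Calendula.
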