Features (pLannotate 1.2.2; 14 found; start..end, strand, type, name):
     42..66      +  misc_feature   RB T-DNA repeat: right border repeat from nopaline C58 T-DNA
    178..198     -  CDS            TetR (fragment): tetracycline resistance regulatory protein; tetR
    225..1370    -  CDS            trfA: TRFA_ECOLX - Experimental evidence at protein level: Swiss-Prot protein existence level 1. Also involved in plasmid copy number control, promoting intermolecular coupling of protein bound iterons at oriV, which inhibits replication initiation. From Escherichia coli.
   1706..2294    -  rep_origin     ori: high-copy-number ColE1/pMB1/pBR322/pUC origin of replication
   2465..3325    -  CDS            AmpR: β-lactamase; bla; confers resistance to ampicillin, carbenicillin, and related antibiotics
   3326..3430    -  promoter       AmpR promoter: bla
   3517..4148    -  rep_origin     oriV: incP origin of replication
   4240..4264    +  misc_feature   LB T-DNA repeat: left border repeat from nopaline C58 T-DNA
   4450..4795    +  promoter       CaMV 35S promoter: strong constitutive promoter from cauliflower mosaic virus
   4747..4793    +  promoter       minimal CaMV 35S promoter: minimal 35S promoter from cauliflower mosaic virus
   4824..4877    +  misc_feature   TMV Ω: translational enhancer from the tobacco mosaic virus 5'-leader sequence (Gallie et al., 1988)
   4886..6304    +  CDS            CYP716A44: C7A44_SOLLC - Experimental evidence at protein level: Swiss-Prot protein existence level 1. Catalyzes the carboxylation of beta-amyrin at the C-28 position to form oleanolate (PubMed:28194155). Catalyzes the carboxylation of alpha-amyrin at the C-28 position to form ursolate (PubMed:28194155). From Solanum lycopersicum (Tomato) (Lycopersicon esculentum).
   6328..6345    +  CDS            SET1 (fragment): solubility-enhancement tag derived from T7 phage gene 10B
   6380..6554    +  polyA_signal   CaMV poly(A) signal: cauliflower mosaic virus polyadenylation signal
>Addgene plasmid #227546 | pEPMS1CB0021 | addgene full sequence | sequence record 455208 | Addgene NGS Result
ACTATTGTCTTCTGCACGAAGTGGTTTAAACTATCAGTGTTTGACAGGATATATTGGCGGGTAAACCTAA
GAGAAAAGAGCGTTTATTAGAATAATCGGATATTTAAAAGGGCGTGAAAAGGTTTATCCGTTCGTCCATT
TGTATGTGCATGCCAACCACAGGGTTCCCCAGATCAGGCGCTGGCTGCTGAACCCCCAGCCGGAACTGAC
CCCACAAGGCCCTAGCGTTTGCAATGCACCAGGTCATCATTGACCCAGGCGTGTTCCACCAGGCCGCTGC
CTCGCAACTCTTCGCAGGCTTCGCCGACCTGCTCGCGCCACTTCTTCACGCGGGTGGAATCCGATCCGCA
CATGAGGCGGAAGGTTTCCAGCTTGAGCGGGTACGGCTCCCGGTGCGAGCTGAAATAGTCGAACATCCGT
CGGGCCGTCGGCGACAGCTTGCGGTACTTCTCCCATATGAATTTCGTGTAGTGGTCGCCAGCAAACAGCA
CGACGATTTCCTCGTCGATCAGGACCTGGCAACGGGACGTTTTCTTGCCACGGTCCAGGACGCGGAAGCG
GTGCAGCAGCGACACCGATTCCAGGTGCCCAACGCGGTCGGACGTGAAGCCCATCGCCGTCGCCTGTAGG
CGCGACAGGCATTCCTCGGCCTTCGTGTAATACCGGCCATTGATCGACCAGCCCAGGTCCTGGCAAAGCT
CGTAGAACGTGAAGGTGATCGGCTCGCCGATAGGGGTGCGCTTCGCGTACTCCAACACCTGCTGCCACAC
CAGTTCGTCATCGTCGGCCCGCAGCTCGACGCCGGTGTAGGTGATCTTCACGTCCTTGTTGACGTGGAAA
ATGACCTTGTTTTGCAGCGCCTCGCGCGGGATTTTCTTGTTGCGCGTGGTGAACAGGGCAGAGCGGGCCG
TGTCGTTTGGCATCGCTCGCATCGTGTCCGGCCACGGCGCAATATCGAACAAGGAAAGCTGCATTTCCTT
GATCTGCTGCTTCGTGTGTTTCAGCAACGCGGCCTGCTTGGCCTCGCTGACCTGTTTTGCCAGGTCCTCG
CCGGCGGTTTTTCGCTTCTTGGTCGTCATAGTTCCTCGCGTGTCGATGGTCATCGACTTCGCCAAACCTG
CCGCCTCCTGTTCAAGACGACGCGAACGCTCCACGGCGGCCGATGGCGCGGGCAGGGCAGGGGGAGCCAG
TTGCACGCTGTCGCGCTCGATCTTGGCCGTAGCTTGCTGGACCATCGAGCCGACGGACTGGAAGGTTTCG
CGGGGCGCACGCATGACGGTGCGGCTTGCGATGGTTTCGGCATCCTCGGCGGAAAACCCCGCGTCGATCA
GTTCTTGCCTGTATGCCTTCCGGTCAAACGTCCGATTCATTCACCCTCCTTGCGGGATTGCCCCGACTCA
CGCCGGGGCAATGTGCCCTTATTCCTGATTTGACCCGCCTGGTGCCTTGGTGTCCAGATAATCCACCTTA
TCGGCAATGAAGTCGGTCCCGTAGACCGTCTGGCCGTCCTTCTCGTACTTGGTATTCCGAATCTTGCCCT
GCACGAATACCAGCGACCCCTTGCCCAAATACTTGCCGTGGGCCTCGGCCTGAGAGCCAAAACACTTGAT
GCGGAAGAAGTCGGTGCGCTCCTGCTTGTCGCCGGCATCGTTGCGCCACATCTAGGATCTGCCAGGAACC
GTAAAAAGGCCGCGTTGCTGGCGTTTTTCCATAGGCTCCGCCCCCCTGACGAGCATCACAAAAATCGACG
CTCAAGTCAGAGGTGGCGAAACCCGACAGGACTATAAAGATACCAGGCGTTTCCCCCTGGAAGCTCCCTC
GTGCGCTCTCCTGTTCCGACCCTGCCGCTTACCGGATACCTGTCCGCCTTTCTCCCTTCGGGAAGCGTGG
CGCTTTCTCATAGCTCACGCTGTAGGTATCTCAGTTCGGTGTAGGTCGTTCGCTCCAAGCTGGGCTGTGT
GCACGAACCCCCCGTTCAGCCCGACCGCTGCGCCTTATCCGGTAACTATCGTCTTGAGTCCAACCCGGTA
AGACACGACTTATCGCCACTGGCAGCAGCCACTGGTAACAGGATTAGCAGAGCGAGGTATGTAGGCGGTG
CTACAGAGTTCTTGAAGTGGTGGCCTAACTACGGCTACACTAGAAGAACAGTATTTGGTATCTGCGCTCT
GCTGAAGCCAGTTACCTTCGGAAAAAGAGTTGGTAGCTCTTGATCCGGCAAACAAACCACCGCTGGTAGC
GGTGGTTTTTTTGTTTGCAAGCAGCAGATTACGCGCAGAAAAAAAGGATCTCAAGAAGATCCTTTGATCT
TTTCTACGGGGTCTGACGCTCAGTGGAACGAAAACTCACGTTAAGGGATTTTGGTCATGAGATTATCAAA
AAGGATCTTCACCTAGATCCTTTTAAATTAAAAATGAAGTTTTAAATCAATCTAAAGTATATATGAGTAA
ACTTGGTCTGACAGTTACCAATGCTTAATCAGTGAGGCACCTATCTCAGCGATCTGTCTATTTCGTTCAT
CCATAGTTGCCTGACTCCCCGTCGTGTAGATAACTACGATACGGGAGGGCTTACCATCTGGCCCCAGTGC
TGCAATGATACCGCGAGAACCACGCTCACCGGCTCCAGATTTATCAGCAATAAACCAGCCAGCCGGAAGG
GCCGAGCGCAGAAGTGGTCCTGCAACTTTATCCGCCTCCATCCAGTCTATTAATTGTTGCCGGGAAGCTA
GAGTAAGTAGTTCGCCAGTTAATAGTTTGCGCAACGTTGTTGCCATTGCTACAGGCATCGTGGTGTCACG
CTCGTCGTTTGGTATGGCTTCATTCAGCTCCGGTTCCCAACGATCAAGGCGAGTTACATGATCCCCCATG
TTGTGCAAAAAAGCGGTTAGCTCCTTCGGTCCTCCGATCGTTGTCAGAAGTAAGTTGGCCGCAGTGTTAT
CACTCATGGTTATGGCAGCACTGCATAATTCTCTTACTGTCATGCCATCCGTAAGATGCTTTTCTGTGAC
TGGTGAGTACTCAACCAAGTCATTCTGAGAATAGTGTATGCGGCGACCGAGTTGCTCTTGCCCGGCGTCA
ATACGGGATAATACCGCGCCACATAGCAGAACTTTAAAAGTGCTCATCATTGGAAAACGTTCTTCGGGGC
GAAAACTCTCAAGGATCTTACCGCTGTTGAGATCCAGTTCGATGTAACCCACTCGTGCACCCAACTGATC
TTCAGCATCTTTTACTTTCACCAGCGTTTCTGGGTGAGCAAAAACAGGAAGGCAAAATGCCGCAAAAAAG
GGAATAAGGGCGACACGGAAATGTTGAATACTCATACTCTTCCTTTTTCAATATTATTGAAGCATTTATC
AAGGTTATTGTCTCATGAGCGGATACATATTTGAATGTATTTAGAAAAATAAACAAATAGGGGTTCCGCG
CACGAATTGGCCAGCGCTGCCATTTTTGGGGTGAGGCCGTTCGCGGCCGAGGGGCGCAGCCCCTGGGGGG
ATGGGAGGCCCGCGTTAGCGGGCCGGGAGGGTTCGAGAAGGGGGGGCACCCCCCTTCGGCGTGCGCGGTC
ACGCGCACAGGGCGCAGCCCTGGTTAAAAACAAGGTTTATAAATATTGGTTTAAAAGCAGGTTAAAAGAC
AGGTTAGCGGTGGCCGAAAAACGGGCGGAAACCCTTGCAAATGCTGGATTTTCTGCCTGTGGACAGCCCC
TCAAATGTCAATAGGTGCGCCCCTCATCTGTCAGCACTCTGCCCCTCAAGTGTCAAGGATCGCGCCCCTC
ATCTGTCAGTAGTCGCGCCCCTCAAGTGTCAATACCGCAGGGCACTTATCCCCAGGCTTGTCCACATCAT
CTGTGGGAAACTCGCGTAAAATCAGGCGTTTTCGCCGATTTGCGAGGCTGGCCAGCTCCACGTCGCCGGC
CGAAATCGAGCCTGCCCCTCATCTGTCAACGCCGCGCCGGGTGAGTCGGCCCCTCAAGTGTCAACGTCCG
CCCCTCATCTGTCAGTGAGGGCCAAGTTTTCCGCGAGGTATCCACAACGCCGGCGGCCGCGGTGTCTCGC
ACACGGCTTCGACGGCGTTTCTGGCGCGTTTGCAGGGCCATAGACGGCCGCCAGCCCAGCGGCGAGGGCA
ACCAGCCCGGTGAGCGTCGCAAAGGAGATCCTGATCTGACTGATGGGCTGCCTGTATCGAGTGGTGATTT
TGTGCCGAGCTGCCGGTCGGGGAGCTGTTGGCTGGCTGGTGGCAGGATATATTGTGGTGTAAACAAATTG
ACGCTTAGACAACTTAATAACACATTGCGGACGTTTTTAATGTACTGGGGTGGATGCAGTGGGCCCCACT
CTGTGAAGACAAGCAAGAATTCAAGCTTGGAGGTCAACATGGTGGAGCACGACACTCTGGTCTACTCCAA
AAATGTCAAAGATACAGTCTCAGAAGATCAAAGGGCTATTGAGACTTTTCAACAAAGGATAATTTCGGGA
AACCTCCTCGGATTCCATTGCCCAGCTATCTGTCACTTCATCGAAAGGACAGTAGAAAAGGAAGGTGGCT
CCTACAAATGCCATCATTGCGATAAAGGAAAGGCTATCATTCAAGATCTCTCTGCCGACAGTGGTCCCAA
AGATGGACCCCCACCCACGAGGAGCATCGTGGAAAAAGAAGAGGTTCCAACCACGTCTACAAAGCAAGTG
GATTGATGTGACATCTCCACTGACGTAAGGGATGACGCACAATCCCACTATCCTTCGCAAGACCCTTCCT
CTATATAAGGAAGTTCATTTCATTTGGAGAGGACACGCTCGAGTATAAGAGCTCATTTTTACAACAATTA
CCAACAACAACAAACAACAAACAACATTACAATTACATTTACAATTATCGATACAATGGACGTGTTATAT
GGCTCCCTTATGTCCGTCTTTGTAATCTTCGCCACCTTGGCACTTCACTTCCTATTCTACAAGAACAACC
GGAAAGGTGTCCACCCACCGGGCGGAAAAGGATGGCCGTTTTTGGGAGAGACAGTGGAGTTTCTGTCCAC
GGGTTGGAATGGCCATCCTGAAAAATTCGTATTTGATCGAATGGCCAAATACTCCTCAAATATCTTCAAG
ACATCCTTGTTAGGATACAAGACCGCAGTATTTTGCGGGCCAGCCGGCAACAAATTCTTGTTCTCGAACG
AGTACAAACTTGTACGAATGTGGGTTCCGGATTATGTTAACAAGTTGTTCCCATCTAAATCAAGTGCGGC
CGATGAAGCCATGAAAATGAGGAAATCTTTTCCATTGTTCCTAAAACCCGAGGCGTTGCAAAAATACATA
GGTGTAATGGATGAGATCACGGGAAAATATTTTACAACTTCATGGGAAAACCATGAAGTTGTCGCCGTCT
ATCCTCTTATAAAACAATTCGCCTTTGTGATCGCATCTCGGTTGTTTATTAGTGTAGAAGATCCTGACCA
CATTGCAAAGTTTGTAACCCCTTTTGATGCCTTAGTTTCGGGCATCTTTTCGATACCGATAGATTTCCCG
GGAACACAATTTAACAAAGCGGTTAAAGGTTCGAAGCATATAAGGAAAGAGATTATCGATATAATCAAAC
AAAGAAAGGTTGATTTGAAGGAAGGGAAGGCTTCTCCTAAGCAAGATGTTTTGTCACATATGCTTGTTAC
AAATGATGATGATGAGGATGCTATGACCGATTCAGATATTGCTAATAAATTGATAGCTTTATTAATTGGT
GGGCATGATACTATTGCTAGTACATGCACTTCTATTGTGAGATATCTTGCCGAGCTTCCCCATATTTACG
AAGAGGTTTATAAAGAACAAATGGAAGTGGCAAAGTCAAAAGGGCCAGGTGAAGTATTAAACTGGGAAGA
TATACATAAGATGAAATATTCATGGAATGTTGCATGTGAAGTGTTGAGGCTTTCCCCTCCTTTCCAAGGA
ACATTTAGAGAAGTACTTGCAGATATCACCTTTAATGGTTTCTCCATCCCAAAGGGATGGAAGATTTATT
GGAGCACAAATGGAGTACATAAGAACCCCGAATACTTTCCCGAGCCCCTAAAATTTGACCCGTCACGATA
TGAGGGAGCCGGGCCAGCTCCATACACATATGTCCCATTCGGAGGAGGGGCTCGGATGTGTCCCGGAAAA
GAGTTTGCTCGATTAGAGATACTCGTTTTCATGCACCATATTGTGAAGAGATTCCGATGGGAAAAAACCA
TAAATGATGAAAAGATCGTTGTTGATCCTATGCCCGTTCCTGCCAAAGGGCTCCCTGTTCGTCTTTACCC
GCATAAAACCGGTTCGTAAGTCGACCGGCTGCTAACAAAGCCCGAGCTTCTCTAGCTAGAGTCGATCGAC
AAGCTCGAGTTTCTCCATAATAATGTGTGAGTAGTTCCCAGATAAGGGAATTAGGGTTCCTATAGGGTTT
CGCTCATGTGTTGAGCATATAAGAAACCCTTAGTATGTATTTGTATTTGTAAAATACTTCTATCAATAAA
ATTTCTAATTCCTAAAACCAAAATCCAGTACTAAAATCCAGATCGCT
